>Addgene plasmid #139662 | pORANGE Cacnb3-GFP KI | addgene full sequence | sequence record 291892 | Addgene NGS Result
ACGGTTCCTGGCCTTTTGCTGGCCTTTTGCTCACATGTGAGGGCCTATTTCCCATGATTCCTTCATATTT
GCATATACGATACAAGGCTGTTAGAGAGATAATTGGAATTAATTTGACTGTAAACACAAAGATATTAGTA
CAAAATACGTGACGTAGAAAGTAATAATTTCTTGGGTAGTTTGCAGTTTTAAAATTATGTTTTAAAATGG
ACTATCATATGCTTACCGTAACTTGAAAGTATTTCGATTTCTTGGCTTTATATATCTTGTGGAAAGGACG
AAACACCCCAGTAGCTGTCCTTAGGCCAGTTTTAGAGCTAGAAATAGCAAGTTAAAATAAGGCTAGTCCG
TTATCAACTTGAAAAAGTGGCACCGAGTCGGTGCTTTTTTGTTTTAGAGCTAGAAATAGCAAGTTAAAAT
AAGGCTAGTCCGTTTTTAGCGCGTGCGCCAATTCTGCAGACAAATGGCTCTAGAAGCTTCAGTAGCTGTC
CTTAGGCCAGGGAGTGCTAGCGGAGTGAGCAAGGGCGAGGAGCTGTTCACCGGGGTGGTGCCCATCCTGG
TCGAGCTGGACGGCGACGTAAACGGCCACAAGTTCAGCGTGTCCGGCGAGGGCGAGGGCGATGCCACCTA
CGGCAAGCTGACCCTGAAGTTCATCTGCACCACCGGCAAGCTGCCCGTGCCCTGGCCCACCCTCGTGACC
ACCCTGACCTACGGCGTGCAGTGCTTCAGCCGCTACCCCGACCACATGAAGCAGCACGACTTCTTCAAGT
CCGCCATGCCCGAAGGCTACGTCCAGGAGCGCACCATCTTCTTCAAGGACGACGGCAACTACAAGACCCG
CGCCGAGGTGAAGTTCGAGGGCGACACCCTGGTGAACCGCATCGAGCTGAAGGGCATCGACTTCAAGGAG
GACGGCAACATCCTGGGGCACAAGCTGGAGTACAACTACAACAGCCACAACGTCTATATCATGGCCGACA
AGCAGAAGAACGGCATCAAGGTGAACTTCAAGATCCGCCACAACATCGAGGACGGCAGCGTGCAGCTCGC
CGACCACTACCAGCAGAACACCCCCATCGGCGACGGCCCCGTGCTGCTGCCCGACAACCACTACCTGAGC
ACCCAGTCCGCCCTGAGCAAAGACCCCAACGAGAAGCGCGATCACATGGTCCTGCTGGAGTTCGTGACCG
CCGCCGGGATCACTCTCGGCATGGACGAGCTGTACAAGAGCGCTTGACAGTAGCTGTCCTTAGGCCAGGG
CTCGAGGATCCTAGGACGCGTCCTAGGACGCGTCCAGAGGTACCCGTTACATAACTTACGGTAAATGGCC
CGCCTGGCTGACCGCCCAACGACCCCCGCCCATTGACGTCAATAGTAACGCCAATAGGGACTTTCCATTG
ACGTCAATGGGTGGAGTATTTACGGTAAACTGCCCACTTGGCAGTACATCAAGTGTATCATATGCCAAGT
ACGCCCCCTATTGACGTCAATGACGGTAAATGGCCCGCCTGGCATTGTGCCCAGTACATGACCTTATGGG
ACTTTCCTACTTGGCAGTACATCTACGTATTAGTCATCGCTATTACCATGGTCGAGGTGAGCCCCACGTT
CTGCTTCACTCTCCCCATCTCCCCCCCCTCCCCACCCCCAATTTTGTATTTATTTATTTTTTAATTATTT
TGTGCAGCGATGGGGGCGGGGGGGGGGGGGGGGCGCGCGCCAGGCGGGGCGGGGCGGGGCGAGGGGCGGG
GCGGGGCGAGGCGGAGAGGTGCGGCGGCAGCCAATCAGAGCGGCGCGCTCCGAAAGTTTCCTTTTATGGC
GAGGCGGCGGCGGCGGCGGCCCTATAAAAAGCGAAGCGCGCGGCGGGCGGGAGTCGCTGCGCGCTGCCTT
CGCCCCGTGCCCCGCTCCGCCGCCGCCTCGCGCCGCCCGCCCCGGCTCTGACTGACCGCGTTACTCCCAC
AGGTGAGCGGGCGGGACGGCCCTTCTCCTCCGGGCTGTAATTAGCTGAGCAAGAGGTAAGGGTTTAAGGG
ATGGTTGGTTGGTGGGGTATTAATGTTTAATTACCTGGAGCACCTGCCTGAAATCACTTTTTTTCAGGTT
GGACCGGTGCCACCATGTACCCATACGATGTTCCAGATTACGCTTCGCCGAAGAAAAAGCGCAAGGTCGA
AGCGTCCGACAAGAAGTACAGCATCGGCCTGGACATCGGCACCAACTCTGTGGGCTGGGCCGTGATCACC
GACGAGTACAAGGTGCCCAGCAAGAAATTCAAGGTGCTGGGCAACACCGACCGGCACAGCATCAAGAAGA
ACCTGATCGGAGCCCTGCTGTTCGACAGCGGCGAAACAGCCGAGGCCACCCGGCTGAAGAGAACCGCCAG
AAGAAGATACACCAGACGGAAGAACCGGATCTGCTATCTGCAAGAGATCTTCAGCAACGAGATGGCCAAG
GTGGACGACAGCTTCTTCCACAGACTGGAAGAGTCCTTCCTGGTGGAAGAGGATAAGAAGCACGAGCGGC
ACCCCATCTTCGGCAACATCGTGGACGAGGTGGCCTACCACGAGAAGTACCCCACCATCTACCACCTGAG
AAAGAAACTGGTGGACAGCACCGACAAGGCCGACCTGCGGCTGATCTATCTGGCCCTGGCCCACATGATC
AAGTTCCGGGGCCACTTCCTGATCGAGGGCGACCTGAACCCCGACAACAGCGACGTGGACAAGCTGTTCA
TCCAGCTGGTGCAGACCTACAACCAGCTGTTCGAGGAAAACCCCATCAACGCCAGCGGCGTGGACGCCAA
GGCCATCCTGTCTGCCAGACTGAGCAAGAGCAGACGGCTGGAAAATCTGATCGCCCAGCTGCCCGGCGAG
AAGAAGAATGGCCTGTTCGGAAACCTGATTGCCCTGAGCCTGGGCCTGACCCCCAACTTCAAGAGCAACT
TCGACCTGGCCGAGGATGCCAAACTGCAGCTGAGCAAGGACACCTACGACGACGACCTGGACAACCTGCT
GGCCCAGATCGGCGACCAGTACGCCGACCTGTTTCTGGCCGCCAAGAACCTGTCCGACGCCATCCTGCTG
AGCGACATCCTGAGAGTGAACACCGAGATCACCAAGGCCCCCCTGAGCGCCTCTATGATCAAGAGATACG
ACGAGCACCACCAGGACCTGACCCTGCTGAAAGCTCTCGTGCGGCAGCAGCTGCCTGAGAAGTACAAAGA
GATTTTCTTCGACCAGAGCAAGAACGGCTACGCCGGCTACATTGACGGCGGAGCCAGCCAGGAAGAGTTC
TACAAGTTCATCAAGCCCATCCTGGAAAAGATGGACGGCACCGAGGAACTGCTCGTGAAGCTGAACAGAG
AGGACCTGCTGCGGAAGCAGCGGACCTTCGACAACGGCAGCATCCCCCACCAGATCCACCTGGGAGAGCT
GCACGCCATTCTGCGGCGGCAGGAAGATTTTTACCCATTCCTGAAGGACAACCGGGAAAAGATCGAGAAG
ATCCTGACCTTCCGCATCCCCTACTACGTGGGCCCTCTGGCCAGGGGAAACAGCAGATTCGCCTGGATGA
CCAGAAAGAGCGAGGAAACCATCACCCCCTGGAACTTCGAGGAAGTGGTGGACAAGGGCGCTTCCGCCCA
GAGCTTCATCGAGCGGATGACCAACTTCGATAAGAACCTGCCCAACGAGAAGGTGCTGCCCAAGCACAGC
CTGCTGTACGAGTACTTCACCGTGTATAACGAGCTGACCAAAGTGAAATACGTGACCGAGGGAATGAGAA
AGCCCGCCTTCCTGAGCGGCGAGCAGAAAAAGGCCATCGTGGACCTGCTGTTCAAGACCAACCGGAAAGT
GACCGTGAAGCAGCTGAAAGAGGACTACTTCAAGAAAATCGAGTGCTTCGACTCCGTGGAAATCTCCGGC
GTGGAAGATCGGTTCAACGCCTCCCTGGGCACATACCACGATCTGCTGAAAATTATCAAGGACAAGGACT
TCCTGGACAATGAGGAAAACGAGGACATTCTGGAAGATATCGTGCTGACCCTGACACTGTTTGAGGACAG
AGAGATGATCGAGGAACGGCTGAAAACCTATGCCCACCTGTTCGACGACAAAGTGATGAAGCAGCTGAAG
CGGCGGAGATACACCGGCTGGGGCAGGCTGAGCCGGAAGCTGATCAACGGCATCCGGGACAAGCAGTCCG
GCAAGACAATCCTGGATTTCCTGAAGTCCGACGGCTTCGCCAACAGAAACTTCATGCAGCTGATCCACGA
CGACAGCCTGACCTTTAAAGAGGACATCCAGAAAGCCCAGGTGTCCGGCCAGGGCGATAGCCTGCACGAG
CACATTGCCAATCTGGCCGGCAGCCCCGCCATTAAGAAGGGCATCCTGCAGACAGTGAAGGTGGTGGACG
AGCTCGTGAAAGTGATGGGCCGGCACAAGCCCGAGAACATCGTGATCGAAATGGCCAGAGAGAACCAGAC
CACCCAGAAGGGACAGAAGAACAGCCGCGAGAGAATGAAGCGGATCGAAGAGGGCATCAAAGAGCTGGGC
AGCCAGATCCTGAAAGAACACCCCGTGGAAAACACCCAGCTGCAGAACGAGAAGCTGTACCTGTACTACC
TGCAGAATGGGCGGGATATGTACGTGGACCAGGAACTGGACATCAACCGGCTGTCCGACTACGATGTGGA
CCATATCGTGCCTCAGAGCTTTCTGAAGGACGACTCCATCGACAACAAGGTGCTGACCAGAAGCGACAAG
AACCGGGGCAAGAGCGACAACGTGCCCTCCGAAGAGGTCGTGAAGAAGATGAAGAACTACTGGCGGCAGC
TGCTGAACGCCAAGCTGATTACCCAGAGAAAGTTCGACAATCTGACCAAGGCCGAGAGAGGCGGCCTGAG
CGAACTGGATAAGGCCGGCTTCATCAAGAGACAGCTGGTGGAAACCCGGCAGATCACAAAGCACGTGGCA
CAGATCCTGGACTCCCGGATGAACACTAAGTACGACGAGAATGACAAGCTGATCCGGGAAGTGAAAGTGA
TCACCCTGAAGTCCAAGCTGGTGTCCGATTTCCGGAAGGATTTCCAGTTTTACAAAGTGCGCGAGATCAA
CAACTACCACCACGCCCACGACGCCTACCTGAACGCCGTCGTGGGAACCGCCCTGATCAAAAAGTACCCT
AAGCTGGAAAGCGAGTTCGTGTACGGCGACTACAAGGTGTACGACGTGCGGAAGATGATCGCCAAGAGCG
AGCAGGAAATCGGCAAGGCTACCGCCAAGTACTTCTTCTACAGCAACATCATGAACTTTTTCAAGACCGA
GATTACCCTGGCCAACGGCGAGATCCGGAAGCGGCCTCTGATCGAGACAAACGGCGAAACCGGGGAGATC
GTGTGGGATAAGGGCCGGGATTTTGCCACCGTGCGGAAAGTGCTGAGCATGCCCCAAGTGAATATCGTGA
AAAAGACCGAGGTGCAGACAGGCGGCTTCAGCAAAGAGTCTATCCTGCCCAAGAGGAACAGCGATAAGCT
GATCGCCAGAAAGAAGGACTGGGACCCTAAGAAGTACGGCGGCTTCGACAGCCCCACCGTGGCCTATTCT
GTGCTGGTGGTGGCCAAAGTGGAAAAGGGCAAGTCCAAGAAACTGAAGAGTGTGAAAGAGCTGCTGGGGA
TCACCATCATGGAAAGAAGCAGCTTCGAGAAGAATCCCATCGACTTTCTGGAAGCCAAGGGCTACAAAGA
AGTGAAAAAGGACCTGATCATCAAGCTGCCTAAGTACTCCCTGTTCGAGCTGGAAAACGGCCGGAAGAGA
ATGCTGGCCTCTGCCGGCGAACTGCAGAAGGGAAACGAACTGGCCCTGCCCTCCAAATATGTGAACTTCC
TGTACCTGGCCAGCCACTATGAGAAGCTGAAGGGCTCCCCCGAGGATAATGAGCAGAAACAGCTGTTTGT
GGAACAGCACAAGCACTACCTGGACGAGATCATCGAGCAGATCAGCGAGTTCTCCAAGAGAGTGATCCTG
GCCGACGCTAATCTGGACAAAGTGCTGTCCGCCTACAACAAGCACCGGGATAAGCCCATCAGAGAGCAGG
CCGAGAATATCATCCACCTGTTTACCCTGACCAATCTGGGAGCCCCTGCCGCCTTCAAGTACTTTGACAC
CACCATCGACCGGAAGAGGTACACCAGCACCAAAGAGGTGCTGGACGCCACCCTGATCCACCAGAGCATC
ACCGGCCTGTACGAGACACGGATCGACCTGTCTCAGCTGGGAGGCGACAGCCCCAAGAAGAAGAGAAAGG
TGGAGGCCAGCTAAGAATTCTAACTAGAGCTCGCTGATCAGCCTCGACTGTGCCTTCTAGTTGCCAGCCA
TCTGTTGTTTGCCCCTCCCCCGTGCCTTCCTTGACCCTGGAAGGTGCCACTCCCACTGTCCTTTCCTAAT
AAAATGAGGAAATTGCATCGCATTGTCTGAGTAGGTGTCATTCTATTCTGGGGGGTGGGGTGGGGCAGGA
CAGCAAGGGGGAGGATTGGGAAGAGAATAGCAGGCATGCTGGGGAGCGGCCGCAGGAACCCCTAGTGATG
GAGTTGGCCACTCCCTCTCTGCGCGCTCGCTCGCTCACTGAGGCCGGGCGACCAAAGGTCGCCCGACGCC
CGGGCTTTGCCCGGGCGGCCTCAGTGAGCGAGCGAGCGCGCAGCTGCCTGCAGGGGCGCCTGATGCGGTA
TTTTCTCCTTACGCATCTGTGCGGTATTTCACACCGCATA
[95 nt withheld, positions 6761-6855]
T
[46 nt withheld, positions 6857-6902]
C
[141 nt withheld, positions 6904-7044]
CCTTTGACGTTGGAGTCCACGTTCTTT
[37 nt withheld, positions 7072-7108]
ACTCTATCTCGGGCTATTCTTTTGATTTATAAGGGATTTTGCCGATTTCGGTCTATTGGTTAAAAAATGA
GCTGATTTAACAAAAATTTAACGCGAATTTTAACAAAATATTAACGTTTACAATTTTATGGTGCACTCTC
AGTACAATCTGCTCTGATGCCGCATAGTTAAGCCAGCCCCGACACCCGCCAACACCCGCTGACGCGCCCT
GACGGGCTTGTCTGCTCCCGGCATCCGCTTACAGACAAGCTGTGACCGTCTCCGGGAGCTGCATGTGTCA
GAGGTTTTCACCGTCATCACCGAAACGCGCGAGACGAAAGGGCCTCGTGATACGCCTATTTTTATAGGTT
AATGTCATGATAATAATGGTTTCTTAGACGTCAGGTGGCACTTTTCGGGGAAATGTGCGCGGAACCCCTA
TTTGTTTATTTTTCTAAATACATTCAAATATGTATCCGCTCATGAGACAATAACCCTGATAAATGCTTCA
ATAATATTGAAAAAGGAAGAGTATGAGTATTCAACATTTCCGTGTCGCCCTTATTCCCTTTTTTGCGGCA
TTTTGCCTTCCTGTTTTTGCTCACCCAGAAACGCTGGTGAAAGTAAAAGATGCTGAAGATCAGTTGGGTG
CACGAGTGGGTTACATCGAACTGGATCTCAACAGCGGTAAGATCCTTGAGAGTTTTCGCCCCGAAGAACG
TTTTCCAATGATGAGCACTTTTAAAGTTCTGCTATGTGGCGCGGTATTATCCCGTATTGACGCCGGGCAA
GAGCAACTCGGTCGCCGCATACACTATTCTCAGAATGACTTGGTTGAGTACTCACCAGTCACAGAAAAGC
ATCTTACGGATGGCATGACAGTAAGAGAATTATGCAGTGCTGCCATAACCATGAGTGATAACACTGCGGC
CAACTTACTTCTGACAACGATCGGAGGACCGAAGGAGCTAACCGCTTTTTTGCACAACATGGGGGATCAT
GTAACTCGCCTTGATCGTTGGGAACCGGAGCTGAATGAAGCCATACCAAACGACGAGCGTGACACCACGA
TGCCTGTAGCAATGGCAACAACGTTGCGCAAACTATTAACTGGCGAACTACTTACTCTAGCTTCCCGGCA
ACAATTAATAGACTGGATGGAGGCGGATAAAGTTGCAGGACCACTTCTGCGCTCGGCCCTTCCGGCTGGC
TGGTTTATTGCTGATAAATCTGGAGCCGGTGAGCGTGGAAGCCGCGGTATCATTGCAGCACTGGGGCCAG
ATGGTAAGCCCTCCCGTATCGTAGTTATCTACACGACGGGGAGTCAGGCAACTATGGATGAACGAAATAG
ACAGATCGCTGAGATAGGTGCCTCACTGATTAAGCATTGGTAACTGTCAGACCAAGTTTACTCATATATA
CTTTAGATTGATTTAAAACTTCATTTTTAATTTAAAAGGATCTAGGTGAAGATCCTTTTTGATAATCTCA
TGACCAAAATCCCTTAACGTGAGTTTTCGTTCCACTGAGCGTCAGACCCCGTAGAAAAGATCAAAGGATC
TTCTTGAGATCCTTTTTTTCTGCGCGTAATCTGCTGCTTGCAAACAAAAAAACCACCGCTACCAGCGGTG
GTTTGTTTGCCGGATCAAGAGCTACCAACTCTTTTTCCGAAGGTAACTGGCTTCAGCAGAGCGCAGATAC
CAAATACTGTTCTTCTAGTGTAGCCGTAGTTAGGCCACCACTTCAAGAACTCTGTAGCACCGCCTACATA
CCTCGCTCTGCTAATCCTGTTACCAGTGGCTGCTGCCAGTGGCGATAAGTCGTGTCTTACCGGGTTGGAC
TCAAGACGATAGTTACCGGATAAGGCGCAGCGGTCGGGCTGAACGGGGGGTTCGTGCACACAGCCCAGCT
TGGAGCGAACGACCTACACCGAACTGAGATACCTACAGCGTGAGCTATGAGAAAGCGCCACGCTTCCCGA
AGGGAGAAAGGCGGACAGGTATCCGGTAAGCGGCAGGGTCGGAACAGGAGAGCGCACGAGGGAGCTTCCA
GGGGGAAACGCCTGGTATCTTTATAGTCCTGTCGGGTTTCGCCACCTCTGACTTGAGCGTCGATTTTTGT
GATGCTCGTCAGGGGGGCGGAGCCTATGGAAAAACGCCAGCAACGCGGCCTTTTT
Features (pLannotate 1.2.2; 19 found; start..end, strand, type, name):
     39..279     +  promoter       U6 promoter: RNA polymerase III promoter for human U6 snRNA
    309..384     +  misc_RNA       gRNA scaffold: guide RNA scaffold for the Streptococcus pyogenes CRISPR/Cas9 system
    391..434     +  misc_RNA       gRNA scaffold (fragment): guide RNA scaffold for the Streptococcus pyogenes CRISPR/Cas9 system
    515..1228    +  CDS            EGFP: EGFP is a basic (constitutively fluorescent) green fluorescent protein published in 1996, derived from Aequorea victoria. It is reported to be a rapidly-maturing weak dimer with moderate acid sensitivity.
   1305..1590    +  enhancer       CMV enhancer: human cytomegalovirus immediate early enhancer; contains an 18-bp deletion relative to the standard CMV enhancer
   1592..1869    +  promoter       chicken β-actin promoter: No description available
   1870..2097    +  intron         hybrid intron: hybrid between chicken β-actin (CBA) and minute virus of mice (MMV) introns (Gray et al., 2011)
   2118..2145    +  CDS            3xHA (fragment): three tandem HA epitope tags
   2178..3779    +  CDS            Cas9(N): N-terminal portion of Streptococcus pyogenes Cas9 (Zetsche et al., 2015)
   3780..6278    +  CDS            Cas9(C): C-terminal portion of Streptococcus pyogenes Cas9 (Zetsche et al., 2015)
   6348..6459    +  polyA_signal   bGH poly(A) signal: bovine growth hormone polyadenylation signal
   6564..6704    +  repeat_region  AAV2 ITR: inverted terminal repeat of adeno-associated virus serotype 2 inverted
   6709..6760    -  misc_feature   bom (fragment): basis of mobility region from pBR322
   6779..7234    +  rep_origin     f1 ori (sequence partly withheld): f1 bacteriophage origin of replication; arrow indicates direction of (+) strand synthesis
   7235..7284    -  misc_feature   bom (fragment): basis of mobility region from pBR322
   7386..7421    -  CDS            rop (fragment): Rop protein, which maintains plasmids at low copy number; rop
   7516..7620    +  promoter       AmpR promoter: bla
   7621..8481    +  CDS            AmpR: β-lactamase; bla; confers resistance to ampicillin, carbenicillin, and related antibiotics
   8652..9240    +  rep_origin     ori: high-copy-number ColE1/pMB1/pBR322/pUC origin of replication
