[The description below was written by a language model from this plasmid's Addgene catalogue record and pLannotate feature annotations shown in this document.]
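Description:
pORANGE Cacnb3-GFP KI is a mammalian expression plasmid built on the pORANGE backbone. It is a single-vector CRISPR/Cas9 knock-in tool for tagging endogenous proteins in neurons. This version targets rat Cacnb3, which encodes the calcium channel auxiliary subunit CaVβ3, and is designed to insert GFP at the C-terminal end of the protein (recorded position W479). In bacteria it is maintained at high copy through a ColE1/pUC-type origin and selected with ampicillin via the β-lactamase gene. An f1 phage origin is also present. Small fragments of bom and rop appear to be backbone remnants.

The plasmid carries all three components needed for editing. A human U6 RNA polymerase III promoter drives a guide RNA built on the Streptococcus pyogenes Cas9 scaffold and directed against the Cacnb3 locus. A second partial scaffold annotation lies just downstream. Next comes a promoterless EGFP coding sequence that serves as the donor, so fluorescence should depend on integration into the targeted gene and expression from the endogenous promoter. The feature table does not annotate the sequences flanking the donor, so the record does not show how it is released or integrated. Cas9 is expressed from the Cbh promoter, which consists of a CMV enhancer, the chicken β-actin promoter and a hybrid intron. The Cas9 sequence is annotated as contiguous N- and C-terminal portions that together appear to form one open reading frame. It is preceded by an HA tag fragment and terminated by the bGH polyadenylation signal. Only one AAV2 ITR is annotated, so the plasmid does not appear to be a complete AAV packaging construct. The construct is typically used to visualise endogenously expressed CaVβ3 in rat neurons without overexpression.
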