Addgene plasmid #139662: pORANGE Cacnb3-GFP KI
Purpose: Endogenous tagging of CaVβ3: C-terminal (amino acid position: W479)
Depositing lab: Harold MacGillavry. Publication: ORANGE: A CRISPR/Cas9-based genome editing toolbox for epitope tagging of endogenous proteins in neurons. Willems J, de Jong APH, Scheefhals N, Mertens E, Catsburg LAE, Poorthuis RB, de Winter F, Verhaagen J, Meye FJ, MacGillavry HD. PLoS Biol. 2020 Apr 10;18(4):e3000665. doi: 10.1371/journal.pbio.3000665. PubMed 32275651.
Backbone
  Vector backbone: pORANGE
  Backbone size w/o insert (bp): 9263
  Vector type: Mammalian Expression
Growth in bacteria
  Bacterial resistance: Ampicillin, 100 μg/mL
  Growth temperature: 37°C
  Growth strain: DH5alpha
  Copy number: High Copy
Gene/Insert
  Gene/Insert name: gRNA and GFP donor
  gRNA/shRNA sequence: CAGTAGCTGTCCTTAGGCCA
  Species: R. norvegicus (rat)
  Promoter: U6 and Cbh
  Cloning method: Restriction Enzyme; 5′ cloning site Unknown (unknown if destroyed)
  Sequencing primers: 5′ aaggctgttagagagataattggaa; 3′ cgggccatttaccgtaagtt
Terms and licenses: Academic/Nonprofit Terms; Industry Terms: Not Available to Industry
How to cite: pORANGE Cacnb3-GFP KI was a gift from Harold MacGillavry (Addgene plasmid # 139662 ; http://n2t.net/addgene:139662 ; RRID:Addgene_139662)
